>Addgene plasmid #196028 | pBEL2766 | addgene full sequence | sequence record 385686 | Addgene NGS Result
CCCGCCATTCAGAGAAGAAACCAATTGTCCATATTGCATCAGACATTGCCGTCACTGCGTCTTTTACTGG
CTCTTCTCGCTAACCAAACCGGTAACCCCGCTTATTAAAAGCATTCTGTAACAAAGCGGGACCAAAGCCA
TGACAAAAACGCGTAACAAAAGTGTCTATAATCACGGCAGAAAAGTCCACATTGATTATTTGCACGGCGT
CACACTTTGCTATGCCATAGCATTTTTATCCATAAGATTAGCGGATCCTACCTGACGCTTTTTATCGCAA
CTCTCTACTGTTTCTCCATACCCGTTTTTTTGGGCTAGCCGAAGGGTGAATTATGGAGCAGTCTGTGGCG
AATTTAGTCGATATGCGCGATGTCAGTTTTACGCGTGGCAATCGCTGCATCTTCGATAATATTTCCCTGA
CCGTGCCGCGAGGGAAGATCACGGCGATCATGGGGCCATCGGGCATCGGTAAAACGACGCTACTCCGTCT
GATTGGCGGGCAAATCGCACCAGATCATGGTGAGATCCTTTTCGATGGTGAGAATATTCCGGCGATGTCT
CGTTCGCGCCTGTATACAGTGCGCAAACGGATGAGCATGTTATTTCAGTCCGGGGCGTTGTTCACTGATA
TGAACGTATTTGACAACGTCGCCTATCCACTGCGCGAACATACCCAACTTCCCGCGCCATTGTTGCATAG
TACGGTGATGATGAAGCTGGAGGCCGTGGGGCTGCGTGGAGCGGCTAAACTAATGCCTTCTGAACTTTCC
GGTGGGATGGCGCGGCGTGCAGCGCTGGCGCGTGCGATTGCGCTGGAGCCGGATCTCATCATGTTTGATG
AACCTTTTGTTGGGCAAGATCCCATCACCATGGGCGTACTGGTGAAGCTGATTTCTGAGCTGAACAGCGC
GCTGGGCGTGACTTGTGTGGTGGTTTCTCACGATGTGCCGGAAGTGTTAAGTATTGCGGATCACGCCTGG
ATCCTGGCGGACAAAAAAATTGTCGCTCATGGCAGTGCCCAGGCGTTGCAGGCGAATCCTGATCCGCGCG
TACGTCAGTTTCTGGACGGGATAGCTGACGGGCCTGTTCCGTTCCGCTATCCTGCCGGCGATTATCACGC
TGATCTTTTACCAGGGAGTTAAGCCACTC
[780 nt withheld, positions 1150-1929]
TGAGTTCATGCAAACGAAAAAAAATGAAATTTGGGTGGGTATCTTTTTATTAGCAGCACTGCTGGCGGCG
CTGTTTGTTTGCCTGAAGGCGGCGAACGTGACGTCCATACGTACTGAACCGACCTACACGCTTTATGCGA
CGTTCGATAACATTGGCGGCCTGAAAGCGCGCTCTCCGGTCAGTATTGGTGGCGTTGTTGTGGGTCGGGT
GGCGGATATTACGCTGGACCCGAAAACCTATCTGCCGCGCGTAACGCTGGAAATTGAACAACGTTATAAC
CACATTCCAGATACCAGTTCGCTGAGCATTCGTACTTCCGGCCTGCTGGGGGAACAATATCTGGCATTAA
ACGTCGGTTTTGAAGACCCGGAACTGGGGACTGCTATCCTGAAGGATGGCGATACAATTCAGGACACTAA
GTCTGCGTAATTTCAGGAGAACCGACGC
[633 nt withheld, positions 2378-3010]
TAATGAGCGAGTCACTGAGCTGGATGCAGACGGGTGACACGCTGGCGTTATCCGGAGAGCTGGATCAGGA
CGTTTTGCTACCGCTTTGGGAAATGCGTGAGGAAGCGGTGAAGGGGATTACCTGCATCGATCTTAGCCGT
GTCTCCCGCGTGGATACGGGGGGACTGGCACTGCTGCTCCATCTTATCGATCTGGCGAAAAAGCAGGGCA
ACAATGTGACGCTTCAGGGGGTAAACGACAAAGTGTATACCCTGGCGAAATTGTATAATTTGCCTGCTGA
TGTTCTGCCTCGTTAAGGTACCAAATTCCAGAAAAGAGACGCTGAAAAGCGTCTTTTTTCGTTTTGGTCC
TGGTCTGAGGAATGGTTGTAAGCTTGGCTGTTTTGGCGGATGAGAGAAGATTTTCAGCCTGATACAGATT
AAATCAGAACGCAGAAGCGGTCTGATAAAACAGAATTTGCCTGGCGGCAGTAGCGCGGTGGTCCCACCTG
ACCCCATGCCGAACTCAGAAGTGAAACGCCGTAGCGCCGATGGTAGTGTGGGGTCTCCCCATGCGAGAGT
AGGGAACTGCCAGGCATCAAATAAAACGAAAGGCTCAGTCGAAAGACTGGGCCTTTCGTTTTATCTGTTG
TTTGTCGGTGAACGCTCTCCTGAGTAGGACAAATCCGCCGGGAGCGGATTTGAACGTTGCGAAGCAACGG
CCCGGAGGGTGGCGGGCAGGACGCCCGCCATAAACTGCCAGGCATCAAATTAAGCAGAAGGCCATCCTGA
CGGATGGCCTTTTTGCGTTTCTACAAACTCTTTTGTTTATTTTTCTAAATACATTCAAATATGTATCCGC
TCATGAGACAATAACCCTGATAAATGCTTCAATAATATTGAAAAAGGAAGAGTATGAGTATTCAACATTT
CCGTGTCGCCCTTATTCCCTTTTTTGCGGCATTTTGCCTTCCTGTTTTTGCTCACCCAGAAACGCTGGTG
AAAGTAAAAGATGCTGAAGATCAGTTGGGTGCACGAGTGGGTTACATCGAACTGGATCTCAACAGCGGTA
AGATCCTTGAGAGTTTTCGCCCCGAAGAACGTTTTCCAATGATGAGCACTTTTAAAGTTCTGCTATGTGG
CGCGGTATTATCCCGTGTTGACGCCGGGCAAGAGCAACTCGGTCGCCGCATACACTATTCTCAGAATGAC
TTGGTTGAGTACTCACCAGTCACAGAAAAGCATCTTACGGATGGCATGACAGTAAGAGAATTATGCAGTG
CTGCCATAACCATGAGTGATAACACTGCGGCCAACTTACTTCTGACAACGATCGGAGGACCGAAGGAGCT
AACCGCTTTTTTGCACAACATGGGGGATCATGTAACTCGCCTTGATCGTTGGGAACCGGAGCTGAATGAA
GCCATACCAAACGACGAGCGTGACACCACGATGCCTGCAGCAATGGCAACAACGTTGCGCAAACTATTAA
CTGGCGAACTACTTACTCTAGCTTCCCGGCAACAATTAATAGACTGGATGGAGGCGGATAAAGTTGCAGG
ACCACTTCTGCGCTCGGCCCTTCCGGCTGGCTGGTTTATTGCTGATAAATCTGGAGCCGGTGAGCGTGGG
TCTCGCGGTATCATTGCAGCACTGGGGCCAGATGGTAAGCCCTCCCGTATCGTAGTTATCTACACGACGG
GGAGTCAGGCAACTATGGATGAACGAAATAGACAGATCGCTGAGATAGGTGCCTCACTGATTAAGCATTG
GTAACTGTCAGACCAAGTTTACTCATATATACTTTAGATTGATT
[125 nt withheld, positions 4805-4929]
C
[141 nt withheld, positions 4931-5071]
CCTTTGACGTTGGAGTCCACGTTCTTT
[37 nt withheld, positions 5099-5135]
ACCCTATCTCGGGCTATTCTTTTGATTTATAAGGGATTTTGCCGATTTCGGCCTATTGGTTAAAAAATGA
GCTGATTTAACAAAAATTTAACGCGAATTTTAACAAAATATTAACGTTTACAATTTAAAAGGATCTAGGT
GAAGATCCTTTTTGATAATCTCATGACCAAAATCCCTTAACGTGAGTTTTCGTTCCACTGAGCGTCAGAC
CCCGTAGAAAAGATCAAAGGATCTTCTTGAGATCCTTTTTTTCTGCGCGTAATCTGCTGCTTGCAAACAA
AAAAACCACCGCTACCAGCGGTGGTTTGTTTGCCGGATCAAGAGCTACCAACTCTTTTTCCGAAGGTAAC
TGGCTCAGCAGAGCGCAGATACCAAATACTGTCCTTCTAGTGTAGCCGTAGTTAGGCCACCACTTCAAGA
ACTCTGTAGCACCGCCTACATACCTCGCTCTGCTAATCCTGTTACCAGTGGCTGCTGCCAGTGGCGATAA
GTCGTGTCTTACCGGGTTGGACTCAAGACGATAGTTACCGGATAAGGCGCAGCGGTCGGGCTGAACGGGG
GGTTCGTGCACACAGCCCAGCTTGGAGCGAACGACCTACACCGAACTGAGATACCTACAGCGTGAGCTAT
GAGAAAGCGCCACGCTTCCCGAAGGGAGAAAGGCGGACAGGTATCCGGTAAGCGGCAGGGTCGGAACAGG
AGAGCGCACGAGGGAGCTTCCAGGGGGAAACGCCTGGTATCTTTATAGTCCTGTCGGGTTTCGCCACCTC
TGACTTGAGCGTCGATTTTTGTGATGCTCGTCAGGGGGGCGGAGCCTATGGAAAAACGCCAGCAACGCGG
CCTTTTTACGGTTCCTGGCCTTTTGCTGGCCTTTTGCTCACATGTTCTTTCCTGCGTTATCCCCTGATTC
TGTGGATAACCGTATTACCGCCTTTGAGTGAGCTGATACCGCTCGCCGCAGCCGAACGACCGAGCGCAGC
GAGTCAGTGAGCGAGGAAGCGGAAGAGCGCCTGATGCGGTATTTTCTCCTTACGCATCTGTGCGGTATTT
CACACCGCATAGGGTCATGGCTGCGCCCCGACACCCGCCAACACCCGCTGACGCGCCCTGACGGGCTTGT
CTGCTCCCGGCATCCGCTTACAGACAAGCTGTGACCGTCTCCGGGAGCTGCATGTGTCAGAGGTTTTCAC
CGTCATCACCGAAACGCGCGAGGCAGAAGGAGATGGCGCCCAACAGTCCCCCGGCCACGGGGCCTGCCAC
CATACCCACGCCGAAACAAGCGCTCATGAGCCCGAAGTGGCGAGCCCGATCTTCCCCATCGGTGATGTCG
GCGATATAGGCGCCAGCAACCGCACCTGTGGCGCCGGTGATGCCGGCCACGATGCGTCCGGCGTAGAGGA
TCTGCTCATGTTTGACAGCTTATCATCGATGCATAATGTGCCTGTCAAATGGACGAAGCAGGGATTCTGC
AAACCCTATGCTACTCCGTCAAGCCGTCAATTGTCTGATTCGTTACCAATTATGACAACTTGACGGCTAC
ATCATTCACTTTTTCTTCACAACCGGCACGGAACTCGCTCGGGCTGGCCCCGGTGCATTTTTTAAATACC
CGCGAGAAATAGAGTTGATCGTCAAAACCAACATTGCGACCGACGGTGGCGATAGGCATCCGGGTGGTGC
TCAAAAGCAGCTTCGCCTGGCTGATACGTTGGTCCTCGCGCCAGCTTAAGACGCTAATCCCTAACTGCTG
GCGGAAAAGATGTGACAGACGCGACGGCGACAAGCAAACATGCTGTGCGACGCTGGCGATATCAAAATTG
CTGTCTGCCAGGTGATCGCTGATGTACTGACAAGCCTCGCGTACCCGATTATCCATCGGTGGATGGAGCG
ACTCGTTAATCGCTTCCATGCGCCGCAGTAACAATTGCTCAAGCAGATTTATCGCCAGCAGCTCCGAATA
GCGCCCTTCCCCTTGCCCGGCGTTAATGATTTGCCCAAACAGGTCGCTGAAATGCGGCTGGTGCGCTTCA
TCCGGGCGAAAGAACCCCGTATTGGCAAATATTGACGGCCAGTTAAGCCATTCATGCCAGTAGGCGCGCG
GACGAAAGTAAACCCACTGGTGATACCATTCGCGAGCCTCCGGATGACGACCGTAGTGATGAATCTCTCC
TGGCGGGAACAGCAAAATATCACCCGGTCGGCAAACAAATTCTCGTCCCTGATTTTTCACCACCCCCTGA
CCGCGAATGGTGAGATTGAGAATATAACCTTTCATTCCCAGCGGTCGGTCGATAAAAAAATCGAGATAAC
CGTTGGCCTCAATCGGCGTTAAACCCGCCACCAGATGGGCATTAAACGAGTATCCCGGCAGCAGGGGATC
ATTTTGCGCTTCAGCCATACTTTTCATACT
Features (pLannotate 1.2.2; 18 found; start..end, strand, type, name):
     15..299     +  promoter       araBAD promoter: araBAD; promoter of the L-arabinose operon of E. coli; the araC regulatory gene is transcribed in the opposite direction (Guzman et al., 1995)
    333..1139    +  CDS            mlaF: MLAF_ECOLI - Also known as yrbF. Experimental evidence at protein level: Swiss-Prot protein existence level 1. Part of the ABC transporter complex MlaFEDB, which is involved in a phospholipid transport pathway that maintains lipid asymmetry in the outer membrane by retrograde trafficking of phospholipids from the outer membrane to the inner membrane. Responsible for energy coupling to the transport system. From Escherichia coli (strain K12).
   1150..1929    +  CDS            mlaE (sequence withheld): MLAE_ECOLI - Also known as yrbE. Experimental evidence at protein level: Swiss-Prot protein existence level 1. Part of the ABC transporter complex MlaFEDB, which is involved in a phospholipid transport pathway that maintains lipid asymmetry in the outer membrane by retrograde trafficking of phospholipids from the outer membrane to the inner membrane. Probably responsible for the translocation of the substrate across the membrane. From Escherichia coli (strain K12).
   1937..2356    +  CDS            mlaD (fragment): MLAD_ECOLI - Also known as yrbD. Experimental evidence at protein level: Swiss-Prot protein existence level 1. Part of the ABC transporter complex MlaFEDB, which is involved in a phospholipid transport pathway that maintains lipid asymmetry in the outer membrane by retrograde trafficking of phospholipids from the outer membrane to the inner membrane (PubMed:19383799, PubMed:27529189). MlaD functions in substrate binding with strong affinity for phospholipids and modulates ATP hydrolytic activity of the complex (PubMed:27529189). From Escherichia coli (strain K12).
   2378..3010    +  CDS            mlaC (sequence withheld): MLAC_ECOLI - Also known as yrbC. Experimental evidence at protein level: Swiss-Prot protein existence level 1. Involved in a phospholipid transport pathway that maintains lipid asymmetry in the outer membrane by retrograde trafficking of phospholipids from the outer membrane to the inner membrane. May transfer phospholipid across the periplasmic space and deliver it to the MlaFEDB complex at the inner membrane. From Escherichia coli (strain K12).
   3013..3303    +  CDS            mlaB: MLAB_ECOLI - Also known as yrbB. Experimental evidence at protein level: Swiss-Prot protein existence level 1. Part of the ABC transporter complex MlaFEDB, which is involved in a phospholipid transport pathway that maintains lipid asymmetry in the outer membrane by retrograde trafficking of phospholipids from the outer membrane to the inner membrane (PubMed:19383799, PubMed:27529189). MlaB plays critical roles in both the assembly and activity of the complex. May act by modulating MlaF structure and stability (PubMed:27529189). From Escherichia coli (strain K12).
   3469..3584    +  ncRNA          5S rRNA: Accession: RF00001 - 5S ribosomal RNA
   3588..3674    +  terminator     rrnB T1 terminator: Escherichia coli rrnB; transcription terminator T1 from the E. coli rrnB gene
   3766..3793    +  terminator     rrnB T2 terminator: transcription terminator T2 from the E. coli rrnB gene
   3812..3903    +  promoter       AmpR promoter: bla
   3904..4764    +  CDS            AmpR: β-lactamase; bla; confers resistance to ampicillin, carbenicillin, and related antibiotics
   4806..5186    +  rep_origin     M13 ori (sequence partly withheld): M13 bacteriophage origin of replication; arrow indicates direction of (+) strand synthesis
   5372..5959    +  rep_origin     ori: high-copy-number ColE1/pMB1/pBR322/pUC origin of replication
   6145..6196    -  misc_feature   bom (fragment): basis of mobility region from pBR322
   6312..6351    -  CDS            rop (fragment): Rop protein, which maintains plasmids at low copy number; rop
   6352..6537    -  CDS            TcR (fragment): tetracycline efflux protein; tet; confers resistance to tetracycline
   6547..6565    +  promoter       tet promoter (fragment): E. coli promoter for tetracycline efflux protein gene
   6655..7533    -  CDS            araC: L-arabinose regulatory protein; araC
