[The description below was written by a language model from this plasmid's Addgene catalogue record and pLannotate feature annotations shown in this document.]
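Description:
pBEL2766 is a bacterial expression plasmid built on the pBAD-His backbone that carries the E. coli mlaFEDCB operon with a truncated mlaD. It is a 7,545 nt high-copy plasmid replicating from a ColE1/pMB1-type origin and selected with ampicillin through the β-lactamase gene under its own promoter. An M13 phage origin is also present, along with non-functional pBR322 remnants (fragments of bom, rop, the tetracycline resistance gene and its promoter) that are backbone carry-over rather than working parts.

The payload is driven by the arabinose-inducible araBAD promoter, with the regulator araC encoded divergently on the opposite strand, so that expression responds to L-arabinose. Downstream, mlaF, mlaE, mlaD, mlaC and mlaB are arranged in tandem in the same orientation, as a single polycistronic unit, followed by a 5S rRNA segment and the rrnB T1 and T2 terminators. MlaF, MlaE, MlaD and MlaB form the inner-membrane ABC transporter complex that maintains outer-membrane lipid asymmetry through phospholipid trafficking, and MlaC is the periplasmic component thought to shuttle lipid to that complex. The mlaD reading frame is annotated only as a fragment, consistent with the recorded deletion of residues 141–183. Although the backbone name refers to a His tag, no tag is annotated in the feature table.

The stated purpose is complementation: supplying the operon with this MlaD deletion to test whether the mutant supports Mla function, in the context of a study that probed protein–protein interactions in the Mla system. The record does not specify the recipient strain or the assay readout.
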