Addgene plasmid #196028: pBEL2766
Purpose: Complementation of MlaF-MlaE-MlaDdelta141-183-MlaC-MlaB
Depositing lab: Gira Bhabha & Damian Ekiert. Depositing organization: NYU Grossman School of Medicine. Publication: Protein-protein interactions in the Mla lipid transport system probed by computational structure prediction and deep mutational scanning. MacRae MR, Puvanendran D, Haase MAB, Coudray N, Kolich L, Lam C, Baek M, Bhabha G, Ekiert DC. J Biol Chem. 2023 Apr 24:104744. doi: 10.1016/j.jbc.2023.104744. PubMed 37100290.
Backbone
  Vector backbone: pBAD-His
  Vector type: Bacterial Expression
Growth in bacteria
  Bacterial resistance: Ampicillin, 100 μg/mL
  Growth temperature: 37°C
  Growth strain: DH5alpha
  Copy number: High Copy
Gene/Insert
  Gene/Insert name: MlaFEDCB
  Species: E. coli
  Mutation: MlaF-MlaE-MlaDdelta141-183-MlaC-MlaB
  Cloning method: Gibson Cloning
Terms and licenses: Academic/Nonprofit Terms; Industry Terms: Not Available to Industry
Depositor comments: Please visit https://www.biorxiv.org/content/10.1101/2022.12.09.519820v1 for bioRxiv preprint.
How to cite: pBEL2766 was a gift from Gira Bhabha & Damian Ekiert (Addgene plasmid # 196028 ; http://n2t.net/addgene:196028 ; RRID:Addgene_196028)
